>Addgene plasmid #19486 | pcDNA5/FRT/TO GFP HSPA6 | depositor full sequence | sequence record 9122 | Author sequence
AGCTTGCCACCATGGTGAGCAAGGGCGAGGAGCTGTTCACCGGGGTGGTGCCCATCCTGGTCGAGCTGGA
CGGCGACGTAAACGGCCACAAGTTCAGCGTGTCCGGCGAGGGCGAGGGCGATGCCACCTACGGCAAGCTG
ACCCTGAAGTTCATCTGCACCACCGGCAAGCTGCCCGTGCCCTGGCCCACCCTCGTGACCACCCTGACCT
ACGGCGTGCAGTGCTTCAGCCGCTACCCCGACCACATGAAGCAGCACGACTTCTTCAAGTCCGCCATGCC
CGAAGGCTACGTCCAGGAGCGCACCATCTTCTTCAAGGACGACGGCAACTACAAGACCCGCGCCGAGGTG
AAGTTCGAGGGCGACACCCTGGTGAACCGCATCGAGCTGAAGGGCATCGACTTCAAGGAGGACGGCAACA
TCCTGGGGCACAAGCTGGAGTACAACTACAACAGCCACAACGTCTATATCATGGCCGACAAGCAGAAGAA
CGGCATCAAGGTGAACTTCAAGATCCGCCACAACATCGAGGACGGCAGCGTGCAGCTCGCCGACCACTAC
CAGCAGAACACCCCCATCGGCGACGGCCCCGTGCTGCTGCCCGACAACCACTACCTGAGCACCCAGTCCG
CCCTGAGCAAAGACCCCAACGAGAAGCGCGATCACATGGTCCTGCTGGAGTTCGTGACCGCCGCCGGGAT
CACTCTCGGCATGGACGAGCTGTACAAGGGATCCACTAGTCCAGTGTGGTGGAATTCTGCAGATATCACC
ATGCAGGCCCCACGGGAGCTCGCGGTGGGCATCGACCTGGGCACCACCTACTCGTGCGTGGGCGTGTTTC
AGCAGGGCCGCGTGGAGATCCTGGCCAACGACCAGGGCAACCGCACCACGCCCAGCTACGTGGCCTTCAC
CGACACCGAGCGGCTGGTCGGGGACGCGGCCAAGAGCCAGGCGGCCCTGAACCCCCACAACACCGTGTTC
GATGCCAAGCGGCTGATCGGGCGCAAGTTCGCGGACACCACGGTGCAGTCGGACATGAAGCACTGGCCCT
TCCGGGTGGTGAGCGAGGGCGGCAAGCCCAAGGTGCGCGTATGCTACCGCGGGGAGGACAAGACGTTCTA
CCCCGAGGAGATCTCGTCCATGGTGCTGAGCAAGATGAAGGAGACGGCCGAGGCGTACCTGGGCCAGCCC
GTGAAGCACGCAGTGATCACCGTGCCCGCCTATTTCAATGACTCGCAGCGCCAGGCCACCAAGGACGCGG
GGGCCATCGCGGGGCTCAACGTGTTGCGGATCATCAATGAGCCCACGGCAGCTGCCATCGCCTATGGGCT
GGACCGGCGGGGCGCGGGAGAGCGCAACGTGCTCATTTTTGACCTGGGTGGGGGCACCTTCGATGTGTCG
GTTCTCTCCATTGACGCTGGTGTCTTTGAGGTGAAAGCCACTGCTGGAGATACCCACCTGGGAGGAGAGG
ACTTCGACAACCGGCTCGTGAACCACTTCATGGAAGAATTCCGGCGGAAGCATGGGAAGGACCTGAGCGG
GAACAAGCGTGCCCTGCGCAGGCTGCGCACAGCCTGTGAGCGCGCCAAGCGCACCCTGTCCTCCAGCACC
CAGGCCACCCTGGAGATAGACTCCCTGTTCGAGGGCGTGGACTTCTACACGTCCATCACTCGTGCCCGCT
TTGAGGAACTGTGCTCAGACCTCTTCCGCAGCACCCTGGAGCCGGTGGAGAAGGCCCTGCGGGATGCCAA
GCTGGACAAGGCCCAGATTCATGACGTCGTCCTGGTGGGGGGCTCCACTCGCATCCCCAAGGTGCAGAAG
TTGCTGCAGGACTTCTTCAACGGCAAGGAGCTGAACAAGAGCATCAACCCTGATGAGGCTGTGGCCTATG
GGGCTGCTGTGCAGGCGGCCGTGTTGATGGGGGACAAATGTGAGAAAGTGCAGGATCTCCTGCTGCTGGA
TGTGGCTCCCCTGTCTCTGGGGCTGGAGACAGCAGGTGGGGTGATGACCACGCTGATCCAGAGGAACGCC
ACTATCCCCACCAAGCAGACCCAGACTTTCACCACCTACTCGGACAACCAGCCTGGGGTCTTCATCCAGG
TGTATGAGGGTGAGAGGGCCATGACCAAGGACAACAACCTGCTGGGGCGTTTTGAACTCAGTGGCATCCC
TCCTGCCCCACGTGGAGTCCCCCAGATAGAGGTGACCTTTGACATTGATGCTAATGGCATCCTGAGCGTG
ACAGCCACTGACAGGAGCACAGGTAAGGCTAACAAGATCACCATCACCAATGACAAGGGCCGGCTGAGCA
AGGAGGAGGTGGAGAGGATGGTTCATGAAGCCGAGCAGTACAAGGCTGAGGATGAGGCCCAGAGGGACAG
AGTGGCTGCCAAAAACTCGCTGGAGGCCCATGTCTTCCATGTGAAAGGTTCTTTGCAAGAGGAAAGCCTT
AGGGACAAGATTCCCGAAGAGGACAGGCGCAAAATGCAAGACAAGTGTCGGGAAGTCCTTGCCTGGCTGG
AGCACAACCAGCTGGCAGAGAAGGAGGAGTATGAGCATCAGAAGAGGGAGCTGGAGCAAATCTGTCGCCC
CATCTTCTCCAGGCTCTATGGGGGGCCTGGTGTCCCTGGGGGCAGCAGTTGTGGCACTCAAGCCCGCCAG
GGGGACCCCAGCACCGGCCCCATCATTGAGGAGGTTGATTGAGCGGCCGCTCGAGTCTAGAGGGCCCGTT
TAAACCCGCTGATCAGCCTCGACTGTGCCTTCTAGTTGCCAGCCATCTGTTGTTTGCCCCTCCCCCGTGC
CTTCCTTGACCCTGGAAGGTGCCACTCCCACTGTCCTTTCCTAATAAAATGAGGAAATTGCATCGCATTG
TCTGAGTAGGTGTCATTCTATTCTGGGGGGTGGGGTGGGGCAGGACAGCAAGGGGGAGGATTGGGAAGAC
AATAGCAGGCATGCTGGGGATGCGGTGGGCTCTATGGCTTCTGAGGCGGAAAGAACCAGCTGGGGCTCTA
GGGGGTATCCCC
[124 nt withheld, positions 3023-3146]
C
[91 nt withheld, positions 3148-3238]
AGGGTGATGGTTCACGTACCTAGAAGTTCCTATTCCGAAGTTCCTATTCTCTAGAAAGTATAGGAACTTC
CTTGGCCAAAAAGCCTGAACTCACCGCGACGTCTGTCGAGAAGTTTCTGATCGAAAAGTTCGACAGCGTC
TCCGACCTGATGCAGCTCTCGGAGGGCGAAGAATCTCGTGCTTTCAGCTTCGATGTAGGAGGGCGTGGAT
ATGTCCTGCGGGTAAATAGCTGCGCCGATGGTTTCTACAAAGATCGTTATGTTTATCGGCACTTTGCATC
GGCCGCGCTCCCGATTCCGGAAGTGCTTGACATTGGGGAATTCAGCGAGAGCCTGACCTATTGCATCTCC
CGCCGTGCACAGGGTGTCACGTTGCAAGACCTGCCTGAAACCGAACTGCCCGCTGTTCTGCAGCCGGTCG
CGGAGGCCATGGATGCGATCGCTGCGGCCGATCTTAGCCAGACGAGCGGGTTCGGCCCATTCGGACCGCA
AGGAATCGGTCAATACACTACATGGCGTGATTTCATATGCGCGATTGCTGATCCCCATGTGTATCACTGG
CAAACTGTGATGGACGACACCGTCAGTGCGTCCGTCGCGCAGGCTCTCGATGAGCTGATGCTTTGGGCCG
AGGACTGCCCCGAAGTCCGGCACCTCGTGCACGCGGATTTCGGCTCCAACAATGTCCTGACGGACAATGG
CCGCATAACAGCGGTCATTGACTGGAGCGAGGCGATGTTCGGGGATTCCCAATACGAGGTCGCCAACATC
TTCTTCTGGAGGCCGTGGTTGGCTTGTATGGAGCAGCAGACGCGCTACTTCGAGCGGAGGCATCCGGAGC
TTGCAGGATCGCCGCGGCTCCGGGCGTATATGCTCCGCATTGGTCTTGACCAACTCTATCAGAGCTTGGT
TGACGGCAATTTCGATGATGCAGCTTGGGCGCAGGGTCGATGCGACGCAATCGTCCGATCCGGAGCCGGG
ACTGTCGGGCGTACACAAATCGCCCGCAGAAGCGCGGCCGTCTGGACCGATGGCTGTGTAGAAGTACTCG
CCGATAGTGGAAACCGACGCCCCAGCACTCGTCCGAGGGCAAAGGAATAGCACGTACTACGAGATTTCGA
TTCCACCGCCGCCTTCTATGAAAGGTTGGGCTTCGGAATCGTTTTCCGGGACGCCGGCTGGATGATCCTC
CAGCGCGGGGATCTCATGCTGGAGTTCTTCGCCCACCCCAACTTGTTTATTGCAGCTTATAATGGTTACA
AATAAAGCAATAGCATCACAAATTTCACAAATAAAGCATTTTTTTCACTGCATTCTAGTTGTGGTTTGTC
CAAACTCATCAATGTATCTTATCATGTCTGTATACCGTCGACCTCTAGCTAGAGCTTGGCGTAATCATGG
TCATAGCTGTTTCCTGTGTGAAATTGTTATCCGCTCACAATTCCACACAACATACGAGCCGGAAGCATAA
AGTGTAAAGCCTGGGGTGCCTAATGAGTGAGCTAACTCACATTAATTGCGTTGCGCTCACTGCCCGCTTT
CCAGTCGGGAAACCTGTCGTGCCAGCTGCATTAATGAATCGGCCAACGCGCGGGGAGAGGCGGTTTGCGT
ATTGGGCGCTCTTCCGCTTCCTCGCTCACTGACTCGCTGCGCTCGGTCGTTCGGCTGCGGCGAGCGGTAT
CAGCTCACTCAAAGGCGGTAATACGGTTATCCACAGAATCAGGGGATAACGCAGGAAAGAACATGTGAGC
AAAAGGCCAGCAAAAGGCCAGGAACCGTAAAAAGGCCGCGTTGCTGGCGTTTTTCCATAGGCTCCGCCCC
CCTGACGAGCATCACAAAAATCGACGCTCAAGTCAGAGGTGGCGAAACCCGACAGGACTATAAAGATACC
AGGCGTTTCCCCCTGGAAGCTCCCTCGTGCGCTCTCCTGTTCCGACCCTGCCGCTTACCGGATACCTGTC
CGCCTTTCTCCCTTCGGGAAGCGTGGCGCTTTCTCATAGCTCACGCTGTAGGTATCTCAGTTCGGTGTAG
GTCGTTCGCTCCAAGCTGGGCTGTGTGCACGAACCCCCCGTTCAGCCCGACCGCTGCGCCTTATCCGGTA
ACTATCGTCTTGAGTCCAACCCGGTAAGACACGACTTATCGCCACTGGCAGCAGCCACTGGTAACAGGAT
TAGCAGAGCGAGGTATGTAGGCGGTGCTACAGAGTTCTTGAAGTGGTGGCCTAACTACGGCTACACTAGA
AGAACAGTATTTGGTATCTGCGCTCTGCTGAAGCCAGTTACCTTCGGAAAAAGAGTTGGTAGCTCTTGAT
CCGGCAAACAAACCACCGCTGGTAGCGGTGGTTTTTTTGTTTGCAAGCAGCAGATTACGCGCAGAAAAAA
AGGATCTCAAGAAGATCCTTTGATCTTTTCTACGGGGTCTGACGCTCAGTGGAACGAAAACTCACGTTAA
GGGATTTTGGTCATGAGATTATCAAAAAGGATCTTCACCTAGATCCTTTTAAATTAAAAATGAAGTTTTA
AATCAATCTAAAGTATATATGAGTAAACTTGGTCTGACAGTTACCAATGCTTAATCAGTGAGGCACCTAT
CTCAGCGATCTGTCTATTTCGTTCATCCATAGTTGCCTGACTCCCCGTCGTGTAGATAACTACGATACGG
GAGGGCTTACCATCTGGCCCCAGTGCTGCAATGATACCGCGAGACCCACGCTCACCGGCTCCAGATTTAT
CAGCAATAAACCAGCCAGCCGGAAGGGCCGAGCGCAGAAGTGGTCCTGCAACTTTATCCGCCTCCATCCA
GTCTATTAATTGTTGCCGGGAAGCTAGAGTAAGTAGTTCGCCAGTTAATAGTTTGCGCAACGTTGTTGCC
ATTGCTACAGGCATCGTGGTGTCACGCTCGTCGTTTGGTATGGCTTCATTCAGCTCCGGTTCCCAACGAT
CAAGGCGAGTTACATGATCCCCCATGTTGTGCAAAAAAGCGGTTAGCTCCTTCGGTCCTCCGATCGTTGT
CAGAAGTAAGTTGGCCGCAGTGTTATCACTCATGGTTATGGCAGCACTGCATAATTCTCTTACTGTCATG
CCATCCGTAAGATGCTTTTCTGTGACTGGTGAGTACTCAACCAAGTCATTCTGAGAATAGTGTATGCGGC
GACCGAGTTGCTCTTGCCCGGCGTCAATACGGGATAATACCGCGCCACATAGCAGAACTTTAAAAGTGCT
CATCATTGGAAAACGTTCTTCGGGGCGAAAACTCTCAAGGATCTTACCGCTGTTGAGATCCAGTTCGATG
TAACCCACTCGTGCACCCAACTGATCTTCAGCATCTTTTACTTTCACCAGCGTTTCTGGGTGAGCAAAAA
CAGGAAGGCAAAATGCCGCAAAAAAGGGAATAAGGGCGACACGGAAATGTTGAATACTCATACTCTTCCT
TTTTCAATATTATTGAAGCATTTATCAGGGTTATTGTCTCATGAGCGGATACATATTTGAATGTATTTAG
AAAAATAAACAAATAGGGGTTCCGCGCACATTTCCCCGAAAAGTGCCACCTGACGTCGACGGATCGGGAG
ATCTCCCGATCCCCTATGGTGCACTCTCAGTACAATCTGCTCTGATGCCGCATAGTTAAGCCAGTATCTG
CTCCCTGCTTGTGTGTTGGAGGTCGCTGAGTAGTGCGCGAGCAAAATTTAAGCTACAACAAGGCAAGGCT
TGACCGACAATTGCATGAAGAATCTGCTTAGGGTTAGGCGTTTTGCGCTGCTTCGCGATGTACGGGCCAG
ATATACGCGTTGACATTGATTATTGACTAGTTATTAATAGTAATCAATTACGGGGTCATTAGTTCATAGC
CCATATATGGAGTTCCGCGTTACATAACTTACGGTAAATGGCCCGCCTGGCTGACCGCCCAACGACCCCC
GCCCATTGACGTCAATAATGACGTATGTTCCCATAGTAACGCCAATAGGGACTTTCCATTGACGTCAATG
GGTGGAGTATTTACGGTAAACTGCCCACTTGGCAGTACATCAAGTGTATCATATGCCAAGTACGCCCCCT
ATTGACGTCAATGACGGTAAATGGCCCGCCTGGCATTATGCCCAGTACATGACCTTATGGGACTTTCCTA
CTTGGCAGTACATCTACGTATTAGTCATCGCTATTACCATGGTGATGCGGTTTTGGCAGTACATCAATGG
GCGTGGATAGCGGTTTGACTCACGGGGATTTCCAAGTCTCCACCCCATTGACGTCAATGGGAGTTTGTTT
TGGCACCAAAATCAACGGGACTTTCCAAAATGTCGTAACAACTCCGCCCCATTGACGCAAATGGGCGGTA
GGCGTGTACGGTGGGAGGTCTATATAAGCAGAGCTCTCCCTATCAGTGATAGAGATCTCCCTATCAGTGA
TAGAGATCGTCGACGAGCTCGTTTAGTGAACCGTCAGATCGCCTGGAGACGCCATCCACGCTGTTTTGAC
CTCCATAGAAGACACCGGGACCGATCCAGCCTCCGGACTCTAGCGTTTAAACTTA
Features (pLannotate 1.2.2; 22 found; start..end, strand, type, name):
     12..728     +  CDS            EGFP: EGFP is a basic (constitutively fluorescent) green fluorescent protein published in 1996, derived from Aequorea victoria. It is reported to be a rapidly-maturing weak dimer with moderate acid sensitivity.
    771..2699    +  CDS            HSPA6: HSP76_HUMAN - Also known as HSP70B'. Experimental evidence at protein level: Swiss-Prot protein existence level 1. Molecular chaperone implicated in a wide variety of cellular processes, including protection of the proteome from stress, folding and transport of newly synthesized polypeptides, activation of proteolysis of misfolded proteins and the formation and dissociation of protein complexes. Plays a pivotal role in the protein quality control system, ensuring the correct folding of proteins, the re-folding of misfolded proteins and controlling the targeting of proteins for subsequent degra
   2753..2977    +  polyA_signal   bGH poly(A) signal: bovine growth hormone polyadenylation signal
   2981..3002    +  promoter       SV40 promoter (fragment): SV40 enhancer and early promoter
   3023..3256    +  rep_origin     f1 ori (fragment) (sequence partly withheld): f1 bacteriophage origin of replication; arrow indicates direction of (+) strand synthesis
   3261..3308    +  protein_bind   FRT: FLP-mediated recombination occurs in the 8-bp core sequence TCTAGAAA (Turan and Bode, 2011). FLP recombinase from the Saccharomyces cerevisiae 2μ plasmid
   3316..4338    +  CDS            HygR: aminoglycoside phosphotransferase from E. coli; aph(4)-Ia; confers resistance to hygromycin
   4348..4473    +  CDS            ble (fragment): BLE_KLEPN - Experimental evidence at protein level: Swiss-Prot protein existence level 1. Binding protein with a strong affinity to the bleomycin family of antibiotics. Binds to CL990; an antimitotic-antibiotic compound. From Klebsiella pneumoniae.
   4468..4589    +  polyA_signal   SV40 poly(A) signal: SV40 polyadenylation signal
   4662..4678    -  protein_bind   lac operator: The lac repressor binds to the lac operator to inhibit transcription in E. coli. This inhibition can be relieved by adding lactose or isopropyl-β-D-thiogalactopyranoside (IPTG). lac repressor encoded by lacI
   4686..4716    -  promoter       lac promoter: promoter for the E. coli lac operon
   4731..4752    -  protein_bind   CAP binding site: CAP binding activates transcription in the presence of cAMP. E. coli catabolite activator protein
   4765..4857    -  CDS            lacI (fragment): lac repressor; lacI; The lac repressor binds to the lac operator to inhibit transcription in E. coli. This inhibition can be relieved by adding lactose or isopropyl-β-D-thiogalactopyranoside (IPTG).
   5040..5628    -  rep_origin     ori: high-copy-number ColE1/pMB1/pBR322/pUC origin of replication
   5799..6659    -  CDS            AmpR: β-lactamase; bla; confers resistance to ampicillin, carbenicillin, and related antibiotics
   6660..6764    -  promoter       AmpR promoter: bla
   6823..6875    -  misc_feature   bom (fragment): basis of mobility region from pBR322
   7030..7409    +  enhancer       CMV enhancer: human cytomegalovirus immediate early enhancer
   7410..7613    +  promoter       CMV promoter: human cytomegalovirus (CMV) immediate early promoter
   7615..7634    +  promoter       PLtetO-1 promoter (fragment): modified phage lambda PL promoter with tet operator sites (Lutz and Bujard, 1997)
   7636..7655    +  promoter       PLtetO-1 promoter (fragment): modified phage lambda PL promoter with tet operator sites (Lutz and Bujard, 1997)
   7663..7696    +  promoter       TRE3GV promoter (fragment): 3rd-generation Tet-responsive promoter that can be activated by binding of Tet-On® 3G, optimized for retroviral and lentiviral vectors
