[The description below was written by a language model from this plasmid's Addgene catalogue record and pLannotate feature annotations shown in this document.]
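Description:
pcDNA5/FRT/TO GFP HSPA6 is a mammalian expression plasmid built on the Invitrogen pcDNA5/FRT/TO backbone, designed for tetracycline-regulated expression and for FLP-mediated integration into host cell lines carrying a genomic FRT site. It is propagated in E. coli through a high-copy ColE1/pUC-type origin and an ampicillin resistance gene. For mammalian selection it carries a hygromycin resistance coding sequence placed directly downstream of a single FRT site and followed by an SV40 polyadenylation signal. No complete promoter is annotated upstream of this gene, consistent with the usual design in which hygromycin resistance is gained only after correct recombination into an FRT-tagged locus that supplies the promoter and start codon.

The payload is human HSPA6 (HSP70B'), a stress-related member of the HSP70 chaperone family, fused at its N terminus to EGFP. The EGFP coding sequence lies immediately upstream of the HSPA6 coding sequence, and the unit is terminated by the bovine growth hormone polyadenylation signal. Transcription is driven by the CMV enhancer and promoter, followed by short annotated fragments that correspond to tet operator sites. In cells expressing the Tet repressor, expression is therefore held off until tetracycline or doxycycline is added. The catalogue entry lists an N-terminal V5 tag, but the plasmid name and the feature table indicate EGFP, and no V5 element is annotated, so the tag field appears inconsistent with the sequence.

The construct belongs to a human HSPH/HSPA/DNAJ chaperone expression library. The depositor notes that the inserts were amplified from pooled reference RNA derived from ten cell lines. Polymorphisms with possible functional consequences may therefore be present, and clones were verified only for gene identity.
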