Addgene plasmid #19486: pcDNA5/FRT/TO GFP HSPA6
Depositing lab: Harm Kampinga. Depositing organization: University Medical Center Groningen. Publication: Computational analysis of the human HSPH/HSPA/DNAJ family and cloning of a human HSPH/HSPA/DNAJ expression library. Hageman J, Kampinga HH. Cell Stress Chaperones. 2009 Jan;14(1):1-21. doi: 10.1007/s12192-008-0060-2. Epub 2008 Aug 7. PubMed 18686016.
Backbone
  Vector backbone: pcDNA5/FRT/TO
  Backbone manufacturer: Invitrogen
  Backbone size w/o insert (bp): 5137
  Vector type: Mammalian Expression
  Selectable markers: Hygromycin
Growth in bacteria
  Bacterial resistance: Ampicillin, 100 μg/mL
  Growth temperature: 37°C
  Growth strain: DH5alpha
  Copy number: High Copy
Gene/Insert
  Gene/Insert name: heat shock 70kDa protein 6 (alt name: HSPA6)
  Species: H. sapiens (human)
  Insert size (bp): 2690
  Entrez Gene: HSPA6 (a.k.a. HSP70B')
  Tag / fusion protein: V5 (N terminal on insert)
  Cloning method: Restriction Enzyme; 5′ cloning site EcoRV (not destroyed); 3′ cloning site NotI (not destroyed)
  Sequencing primers: 5′ LNCX; 3′ BGH-rev
Terms and licenses: Academic/Nonprofit Terms; Industry Terms: Not Available to Industry
Depositor comments: Part of the HSP70 gene family Disclaimer: For cloning the various HSP genes, the Stratagene reference RNA for cDNA synthesis was used and genes were amplified from this mixture that originates from 10 different cell lines from different somatic origin and ultimately coming from 10 different individuals. This strategy was used to maximize the chance for the presence of individual HSP transcripts. Users must be aware that this mixture thus represents 20 complete haploid genomes, meaning that for each individual gene there might be polymorphisms that could potentially have functional consequences. The library was sequence verified only for the presence of the correct gene.
How to cite: pcDNA5/FRT/TO GFP HSPA6 was a gift from Harm Kampinga (Addgene plasmid # 19486 ; http://n2t.net/addgene:19486 ; RRID:Addgene_19486)
