>Addgene plasmid #19486 | pcDNA5/FRT/TO GFP HSPA6 | addgene partial sequence | sequence record 25263 | 19486 with EGFP-C
CTCGGNNTGGACGAGCTGTACAAGGGATCCACTAGTCCAGTGTGGTGGAATTCTGCAGATATCACCATGC
AGGCCCCACGGGAGCTCGCGGTGGGCATCGACCTGGGCACCACCTACTCGTGCGTGGGCGTGTTTCAGCA
GGGCCGCGTGGAGATCCTGGCCAACGACCAGGGCAACCGCACCACGCCCAGCTACGTGGCCTTCACCGAC
ACCGAGCGGCTGGTCGGGGACGCGGCCAAGAGCCAGGCGGCCCTGAACCCCCACAACACCGTGTTCGATG
CCAAGCGGCTGATCGGGCGCAAGTTCGCGGACACCACGGTGCAGTCGGACATGAAGCACTGGCCCTTCCG
GGTGGTGAGCGAGGGCGGCAAGCCCAAGGTGCGCGTATGCTACCGCGGGGAGGACAAGACGTTCTACCCC
GAGGAGATCTCGTCCATGGTGCTGAGCAAGATGAAGGAGACGGCCGAGGCGTACCTGGGCCAGCCCGTGA
AGCACGCAGTGATCACCGTGCCCGCCTATTCCAATGACTCGCAGCGCCAGGCCACCAAGGACGCGGGGGC
CATCGCGGGGCTCAACGTGTTGCGGATCATCAATGAGCCCACGGCAGCTGCCATCGCCTATGGGCTGGAC
CGGCGGGGCGCGGGAGAGCGCAACGTGCTCATTTTTGACCT
